>Addgene plasmid #52873 | pBICD2-TUG | depositor partial sequence | sequence record 82192 | mouse TUG
ATGGCGGCCCCGGCGGGCGGCGGGGGCTCCGCGGTGTCGGTGCTGGCCCCAAACGGGCGGCGCCACACGG
TGAAGGTGACGCCGAGCACCGTGCTGCTGCAGGTACTAGAAGACACATGCCGGCGGCAAGACTTCAACCC
CAGTGAATACGACCTGAAGTTTCAGAGGACGGTGCTAGACCTCTCTCTCCAGTGGAGATTTGCCAACCTG
CCTAACAATGCCAAGCTGGAGATGGTGCCTGTGTCCCGTAGCCGCGAGGGGCCTGAGAACATAGTTCGCA
TCGCGTTCCAGCTGGATGACGGCTCCAGGTTGCAGGACGCTTTCTGTTCCCGACAGACTCTCTGGGAGCT
TCTCAGCCATTTTGCACAGACCAGGGAGCGTCTGCAGCAGCTGGGTGAGAAGACCCCTGTCTGCGTGTAC
ATGAGGAATGAGGTGACTGGTAGAGCTGCCTTACAGAACACAACCCTTCAGTCACTGGGCCTGACAGGTG
GTAGTGCCACCATCAGGTTTGTCATAAAGCAGTGTGACACCGCCGGCAAACAGGAGTCCATAGCCGTCAG
GAGCAAGGCCCCGGGAAGTCCGGTCTCCTCCTTGTCAGCCGACCAGGCATCCAGTAGCACATTGCTTCCT
CTGAACTCTGGGGAGTTCAGCAGGGGAGACCTAAACCATGAGGGTGATGCAAACACCTCAGGGACCGGCC
TTGAGGGTGGCCCCAAACCAACGGATGCTCAAACAAAGCAAAGCACCAGTGAGCCTGCATCGGCCCCCTT
CGTTCCCTTCTCTGGGGGGGGCCAGCGGCTGGGGGGCCCGTCTGCGTCCTTGAGACCTCTAACATCACCT
TCGGCCAATTCATCCAAGTCTTTCTCTGGCCCTGGGGGCCCTTCTAAGCCCAAGAAGCCAAAGCCTGGTG
AGGAGCCCCAGCAGGAGCCTGAACCGCCCGTTGACCGAGATCCTGTGGTGTACCACCCTGACCTAGAGGA
CTTGCTACAGCCCTGGCCGGCAGAGGTGCCTGACGAGTTCTTTGAGGTGACTGTGGATGATGTGAGGAGA
CGCTTGGCCCAGCTCAAGAGTGAGCGGAAGCGTCTGGAAGAAGCCCCCCTGGTGACCAAGGCTTTCAGGG
AGGCTCAGATGAAGGAGAAACTGGAACGTTACCCAAAGGTGGCTCTGCGGGTCCTATTCCCTGACCGCTA
CATCCTGCAGGGCTTCTTCCGCCCCAGTGAGACAGTGGGGGATCTTCGAGACTTTGTTAGGAGCCACCTG
GGGAACCCCGAGCTCTCCTTTTACCTATTCATCGCTCCACCCAAAATGGTCCTGGATGACCACACGCTGA
CTCTCTTTCAGGCAAACCTCTTCCCTGCTGCGCTTGTGCACTTTGGAGCTGAAGAACCAACAGGTCTCTA
TCTGGAACCTGGGCTGCTAGAACACACCGTCTCCCCATCTACAGCTGATGTGCTGGTGGCCAGGTGTATG
TCCCGGGCTTCCGGGTCCCCACCTCTGCTGCCAGCCCCTGACCCTGTATCCCTGGAGTCTGAGCCAATCG
CTGAGGATGGGGCACTGGGGCCCCCAGAGCCCATCCAAGGGACAGCCCAGCCTGTGAAGAGAAGCCTGGG
CAAAGTACCCAAGTGGCTGAAGCTGCCAGCCAGCAAGAGGTGA
