>Addgene plasmid #52873 | pBICD2-TUG | depositor partial sequence | sequence record 82193 | vector
CTGCATAATGAAAGACCCCACCTGTAGGTTTGGCAAGCTAGCTTAAGTAACGCCATTTTGCAAGGCATGG
AAAAATACATAACTGAGAATAGAAAAGTTCAGATCAAGGTCAGGAACAGATGGAACAGCTGAATATGGGC
CAAAGCGGATATCTGTGGTAAGCAGTTCCTGCCCCGGCTCAGGGCCAAGAACAGATGGAACAGCTGAATA
TGGGCCAAACAGGATATCTGTGGTAAGCAGTTCCTGCCCCGGCTCAGGGCCAAGAACAGATGGTCCCCAG
ATGCGGTCCAGCCCTCAGCAGTTTCTAGAGAACCATCAGATGTTTCCAGGGTGCCCCAAGGACCTGAAAT
GACCCTGTGCCTTATTTGAACTAACCAATCAGTTCGCTTCTCGCTTCTGTTCGCGCGCTTCTGCTCCCCG
AGCTCAATAAAAGAGCCCACAACCCCTCACTCGGGGCGCCAGTCCTCCGATTGACTGAGTCGCCCGGGTA
CCCGTGTATCCAATAAACCCTCTTGCAGTTGCATCCGACTTGTGGTCTCGCTGTTCCTTGGGAGGGTCTC
CTCTGAGTGATTGACTACCCGTCAGCGGGGGTCTTTCATTTGGGGGCTCGTCCGGGATCGGGAGACCCCT
GCCCAGGGACCACCGACCCACCACCGGGAGGTAAGCTGGCCAGCAACTTATCTGTGTCTGTCCGATTGTC
TAGTGTCTATGACTGATTTTATGCGCCTGCGTCGGTACTAGTTAGCTAACTAGCTCTGTATCTGGCGGAC
CCGTGGTGGAACTGACGAGTTCGGAACACCCGGCCGCAACCCTGGGAGACGTCCCAGGTCGGGGGCCGTT
TTTGTGGCCCGACCTGAGTCCAAAAATCCCGATCGTTTTGGACTCTTTGGTGCACCCCCCTTAGAGGAGG
GATATGTGGTTCTGGTAGGAGACGAGAACCTAAAACAGTTCCCGCCTCCGTCTGAATTTTTGCTTTCGGT
TTGGGACCGAAGCCGCGCCGCGCGTCTTGTCTGCTGCAGCATCGTTCTGTGTTGTCTCTGTCTGACTGTG
TTTCTGTATTTGTCTGAAAATGTGGGCCCGGGCCAGACTGTTACCACTCCCTTAAGTTTGACCTTAGGTC
ACTGGAAAGATGTCGAGCGGATCGCTCACAACCAGTCGGTAGATGTCAAGAAGAGACGTTGGGTTACCTT
CTGCTCTGCAGAATGGCCAACCTTTAACGTCGGATGGCCGCGAGACGGCACCTTTAACCGAGACCTCATC
ACCCAGGTTAAGATCAAGGTCTTTTCACCTGGCCCGCATGGACACCCAGACCAGGTCCCCTACATCGTGA
CCTGGGAAGCCTTGGCTTTTGACCCCCCTCCCTGGGTCAAGCCCTTTGTACACCCTAAGCCTCCGCCTCC
TCTTCCTCCATCCGCCCCGTCTCTCCCCCTTGAACCTCCTCGTTCGACCCCGCCTCGATCCTCCCTTTAT
CCAGCCCTCACTCCTTCTCTAGGCGCCCCCATATGGCCATATGAGATCTTATATGGGGCACCCCCGCCCC
TTGTAAACTTCCCTGACCCTGACGTGACAAGAGTTACTAACAGCCCCTCTCTCCAAGCTCACTTACAGGC
TCTCTACTTAGTCCAGCACGAAGTCTGGAGACCTCTGGCGGCAGCCTACCAAGAACAACTGGACCGACCG
GTGGTACCTCACCCTTACCGAGTCGGCGACACAGTGTGGGTCCGCCGACACCAGACTAAGAACCTAGAAC
CTCGCTGGAAAGGACCTTACACAGTCCTGCTGACCACCCCCACCGCCCTCAAAGTAGACGGCATCGCAGC
TTGGATACACGCCGCCCACGTGAAGGCTGCCGACCCCGGGGGTGGACCATCCTCTAGACTGCCGGATCCC
AGTGTGGTGGTACGGGAATTCAAGCTTGATCTCTATAATCTCGCGCAACCTATTTTCCCCTCGAACACTT
TTTAAGCCGTAGATAAACAGGCTGGGACACTTCACATGAGCGAAAAATACATCGTCACCTGGGACATGTT
GACAGATCCATGCACGTAAACTCGCAAGCCGACTGATGCCTTCTGAACAATGGAAAGGCATTATTGCCGT
AAGCCGTGGCGGTCTGGTACCGGTGGGTGAAGACCAGAAACAGCACCTCGATCTGAGCCGCGATATTGCC
CAGCGTTTCAACGCGCTGTATGGCGAGATCGATCCCGTCGTTTTACAACGTCGTGACTGGGAAAACCCTG
GCGTTACCCAACTTAATGGCCTTGGAGGACATCCCCCTTTCGCCAGCTGGCGTAATAGCGAAGAGGCCCG
CACCGATCGCCCTTCCCAACAGTTGCGCAGCCTGAATTGGCGAATGGCGCTTTGCCTGGTTTCCGGCACC
AGAAGCGGTGCCGGAAAGCTGGCTGGAGTGCGATCTTCCTGAGGCCGATACTGTCGTCGTCCCCTCAAAC
TGGCAGATGCACGGTTACGATGCGCCCATCTACACCAACGTGACCTATCCCATTACGGTCAATCCGCCGT
TTGTTCCCACGGAGAATCCGACGGGTTGTTACTCGCTCACATTTTAATGTTGATGAAAGCTGGCTACAGG
AAGGCCAGACGCGAATTATTTTTGATGGCGTTAACTCGGCGTTTCATCTGTGGTGCAACGGGCGCTGGGT
CGGTTACGGGCAAGACAGTCGTTTGGCGTCTTAATTTGAGCTCGAGCGCATATCTACGCGCCGGAGAAAA
CCGCCTCGCGGTGATGGTGCTGCGCTGGAGTGACGGGAGTTATCTTGAAGATCAAGATATGTGGCGGATG
AGCGGGATTCCGAGCGAAAACGGTCTGCGCTGCGGGACGCGCGAATTGAATTATGGCCCACACCAGAGTG
GGCGCGGCGACTTCCAGTTCAACATCAGCCGCTACAGTCAACAGCAACTGATGGAAACCAGCCATCGCCA
TCTGCTGCACGCGGAAGAACCGACATGGCTGTTATACGACGGTTTCCATATGGGGATTGGTGGCGACGAC
TCCTGGAGCCCGTCAGTATCGGCGGAATTCCAGCTGAGCGCCGGTCGCTACCATTACCAGTTGGTCTGGT
GTCAAAAATAATAATAACCGGGCAGGCCATGTCTGCCCGTATTTCGCGTAAGGAAATCCATTATGTACTA
TTTAAACTCGAGCGGCCGCCAGCACAGTGGCCATGGCATCTAGGGCGGCCAATTCGCCCCTCTCCCTCCC
CCCCCCCTAACGTTACTGGCCGAAGCCGCTTGGAATAAGGCCGGTGTGTGTTTGTCTATATGTGATTTTC
CACCATATTGCCGTCTTTTGGCAATGTGAGGGCCCGGAAACCTGGCCCTGTCTTCTTGACGAGCATTCCT
AGGGGTCTTTCCCCTCTCGCCAAAGGAATGCAAGGTCTGTTGAATGTCGTGAAGGAAGCAGTTCCTCTGG
AAGCTTCTTGAAGACAAACAACGTCTGTAGCGACCCTTTGCAGGCAGCGGAACCCCCCACCTGGCGACAG
GTGCCTCTGCGGCCAAAAGCCACGTGTATAAGATACACCTGCAAAGGCGGCACAACCCCAGTGCCACGTT
GTGAGTTGGATAGTTGTGGAAAGAGTCAAATGGCTCTCCTCAAGCGTAGTCAACAAGGGGCTGAAGGATG
CCCAGAAGGTACCCCATTGTATGGGAATCTGATCTGGGGCCTCGGTGCACATGCTTTACATGTGTTTAGT
CGAGGTTAAAAAAGCTCTAGGCCCCCCGAACCACGGGGACGTGGTTTTCCTTTGAAAAACACGATGATAA
GCTTGCCACAACCCGCGGTACGATCAGCTCATGAAATGTAAATTCCTGGGTAGCTTCTTTCTGCTCTTCA
GCCTTTCCGGCAAAGGGGCGGACTGCAGAGACAATGAGACCATCTGGGGTGTCTTGGGTCATGGCATCAC
CCTGAACATCCCCAACTTTCAAATGACTGATGATATTGATGAGGTGCGATGGGTAAGGAGGGGCACCCTG
GTCGCAGAGTTTAAAAGGAAGAAGCCACCTTTTTTGATATCAGAAACGTATGAGGTCTTAGCAAACGGAT
CCCTGAAGATAAAGAAGCCGATGATGAGAAACGACAGTGGCACCTATAATGTAATGGTGTATGGCACAAA
TGGGATGACTAGGCTGGAGAAGGACCTGGACGTGAGGATTCTGGAGAGGGTCTCAAAGCCCATGATCCAC
TGGGAATGCCCCAACACAACCCTGACCTGTGCGGTCTTGCAAGGGACAGATTTTGAACTGAAGCTGTATC
AAGGGGAAACACTACTCAATAGTCTCCCCCAGAAGAACATGAGTTACCAGTGGACCAACCTGAACGCACC
ATTCAAGTGTGAGGCGATAAACCCGGTCAGCAAGGAGTCTAAGATGGAAGTTGTTAACTGTCCAGAGAAA
GGTCTGTCCTTCTATGTCACAGTGGGGGTCGGTGCAGGAGGACTCCTCTTGGTGCTCTTGGTGGCGCTTT
TTATTTTCTGTATCTGCAAGAGGAGAAAACGGAACAGGAGGAGAAAAGATGAAGAGCTGGAAATAAAAGC
TTCCAGAACAAGCACTGTGGAAAGGGGCCCCAAGCCGCACTCAACCCCAGCCGCAGCAGCGCAGAATTAA
GCGGCCGTAGTCGACGATAAAATAAAAGATTTTATTTAGTCTCCAGAAAAAGGGGGGAATGAAAGACCCC
ACCTGTAGGTTTGGCAAGCTAGCTTAAGTAACGCCATTTTGGAAGGCATGGAAAAATACATAACTGAGAA
TAGAGAAGTTCAGATCAAGGTCAGGAACAGATGGAACAGCTGAATATGGGCCAAACAGGATATCTGTGGT
AAGCAGTTCCTGCCCCGGCTCAGGGCCAAGAACAGATGGAACAGCTGAATATGGGCCAAACAGGATATCT
GTGGTAAGCAGTTCCTGCCCCGGCTCAGGGCCAAGAACAGATGGTCCCCAGATGCGGTCCAGCCCTCAGC
AGTTTCTAGAGAACCATCAGATGTTTCCAGGGTGCCCCAAGGACCTGAAATGACCCTGTGCCTTATTTGA
ACTAACCAATCAGTTCGCTTCTCGCTTCTGTTCGCGCGCTTCTGCTCCCCGAGCTCAATAAAAGAGCCCA
CAACCCCTCACTCGGGGCGCCAGTCCTCCGATTGACTGAGTCGCCCGGGTACCCGTGTATCCAATAAACC
CTCTTGCAGTTGCATCCGACTTGTGGTCTCGCTGTTCCTTGGGAGGGTCTCCTCTGAGTGATTGACTACC
CGTCAGCGGGGGTCTTTCATTCTGCATTAATGAATCGGCCAACGCGCGGGGAGAGGCGGTTTGCGTATTG
GGCGCTCTTCCGCTTCCTCGCTCACTGACTCGCTGCGCTCGGTCGTTCGGCTGCGGCGAGCGGTATCAGC
TCACTCAAAGGCGGTAATACGGTTATCCACAGAATCAGGGGATAACGCAGGAAAGAACATGTGAGCAAAA
GGCCAGCAAAAGGCCAGGAACCGTAAAAAGGCCGCGTTGCTGGCGTTTTTCCATAGGCTCCGCCCCCCTG
ACGAGCATCACAAAAATCGACGCTCAAGTCAGAGGTGGCGAAACCCGACAGGACTATAAAGATACCAGGC
GTTTCCCCCTGGAAGCTCCCTCGTGCGCTCTCCTGTTCCGACCCTGCCGCTTACCGGATACCTGTCCGCC
TTTCTCCCTTCGGGAAGCGTGGCGCTTTCTCATAGCTCACGCTGTAGGTATCTCAGTTCGGTGTAGGTCG
TTCGCTCCAAGCTGGGCTGTGTGCACGAACCCCCCGTTCAGCCCGACCGCTGCGCCTTATCCGGTAACTA
TCGTCTTGAGTCCAACCCGGTAAGACACGACTTATCGCCACTGGCAGCAGCCACTGGTAACAGGATTAGC
AGAGCGAGGTATGTAGGCGGTGCTACAGAGTTCTTGAAGTGGTGGCCTAACTACGGCTACACTAGAAGGA
CAGTATTTGGTATCTGCGCTCTGCTGAAGCCAGTTACCTTCGGAAAAAGAGTTGGTAGCTCTTGATCCGG
CAAACAAACCACCGCTGGTAGCGGTGGTTTTTTTGTTTGCAAGCAGCAGATTACGCGCAGAAAAAAAGGA
TCTCAAGAAGATCCTTTGATCTTTTCTACGGGGTCTGACGCTCAGTGGAACGAAAACTCACGTTAAGGGA
TTTTGGTCATGAGATTATCAAAAAGGATCTTCACCTAGATCCTTTTGCGGCCGGCCGCAAATCAATCTAA
AGTATATATGAGTAAACTTGGTCTGACAGTTACCAATGCTTAATCAGTGAGGCACCTATCTCAGCGATCT
GTCTATTTCGTTCATCCATAGTTGCCTGACTCCCCGTCGTGTAGATAACTACGATACGGGAGGGCTTACC
ATCTGGCCCCAGTGCTGCAATGATACCGCGAGACCCACGCTCACCGGCTCCAGATTTATCAGCAATAAAC
CAGCCAGCCGGAAGGGCCGAGCGCAGAAGTGGTCCTGCAACTTTATCCGCCTCCATCCAGTCTATTAATT
GTTGCCGGGAAGCTAGAGTAAGTAGTTCGCCAGTTAATAGTTTGCGCAACGTTGTTGCCATTGCTACAGG
CATCGTGGTGTCACGCTCGTCGTTTGGTATGGCTTCATTCAGCTCCGGTTCCCAACGATCAAGGCGAGTT
ACATGATCCCCCATGTTGTGCAAAAAAGCGGTTAGCTCCTTCGGTCCTCCGATCGTTGTCAGAAGTAAGT
TGGCCGCAGTGTTATCACTCATGGTTATGGCAGCACTGCATAATTCTCTTACTGTCATGCCATCCGTAAG
ATGCTTTTCTGTGACTGGTGAGTACTCAACCAAGTCATTCTGAGAATAGTGTATGCGGCGACCGAGTTGC
TCTTGCCCGGCGTCAACACGGGATAATACCGCGCCACATAGCAGAACTTTAAAAGTGCTCATCATTGGAA
AACGTTCTTCGGGGCGAAAACTCTCAAGGATCTTACCGCTGTTGAGATCCAGTTCGATGTAACCCACTCG
TGCACCCAACTGATCTTCAGCATCTTTTACTTTCACCAGCGTTTCTGGGTGAGCAAAAACAGGAAGGCAA
AATGCCGCAAAAAAGGGAATAAGGGCGACACGGAAATGTTGAATACTCATACTCTTCCTTTTTCAATATT
ATTGAAGCATTTATCAGGGTTATTGTCTCATGAGCGGATACATATTTGAATGTATTTAGAAAAATAAACA
AATAGGGGTTCCGCGCACATTTC
