>Addgene plasmid #52873 | pBICD2-TUG | addgene partial sequence | sequence record 83041 | pBMN5 5'-GCTTGGATACACGCCGC-3'
CGGGGGTGGACCATCCTCTAGACTGCCGGATCCCAGTGTGGTGGTACGGGAATTCGCCGCCATGGACTAC
AAGGACGACGATGACAAGGCGGCCCCGGCGGGCGGCGGGGGCTCCGCGGTGTCGGTGCTGGCCCCAAACG
GGCGGCGCCACACGGTGAAGGTGACGCCGAGCACCGTGCTGCTGCAGGTACTAGAAGACACATGCCGGCG
GCAAGACTTCAACCCCAGTGAATACGACCTGAAGTTTCAGAGGACGGTGCTAGACCTCTCTCTCCAGTGG
AGATTTGCCAACCTGCCTAACAATGCCAAGCTGGAGATGGTGCCTGTGTCCCGTAGCCGCGAGGGGCCTG
AGAACATAGTTCGCATCGCGTTCCAGCTGGATGACGGCTCCAGGTTGCAGGACGCTTTCTGTTCCCGACA
GACTCTCTGGGAGCTTCTCAGCCATTTTGCACAGACCAGGGAGCGTCTGCAGCAGCTGGGTGAGAAGACC
CCTGTCTGCGTGTACATGAGGAATGAGGTGACTGGTAGAGCTGCCTTACAGAACACAACCCTTCAGTCAC
TGGGCCTGACAGGTGGTAGTGCCACCATCAGGTTTGTCATAAAGCAGTGTGACACCGCCGGCAAACAGGA
GTCCATAGCCGTCAGGAGCAAGGCCCCGGGAAGTCCGGTCTCCTCCTTGTCAGCCGACCAGGCATCCAGT
AGCACATTGCTTCCTCTGAACTCTGGGGAGTTCAGCAGGGGAGACCTAAACCATGAGGGTGATGCAAACA
CCTCAGGGACCGGCCTTGAGGGTGGCCCCAAACCAACGGATGCTCAAACAAAGCAAAGCACCAGTGAGCC
TGCATCGGCCCCCTTCGTTCCCTTCTCTGGGGGGGGCCAGCGGCTGGGGGGCCCGTCTGCGTCCTTGAGA
CCTCTAACATCACCTTCGGCCAATTCATCCAAGTCTTTCTCTGGCCCTGGGGGCCCTTCTAAGCCCAAGA
AGCCAAAGCCTGGTGAGGAGCCCCAGCAGGAGCCTGAACCGCCCGTTGACC
