>Addgene plasmid #52873 | pBICD2-TUG | addgene partial sequence | sequence record 83636 | pLHCX-R1 5'-ACCTACAGGTGGGGTCTTTCATTCCC-3'
ATAAATCTTTTATTTTATCGTCGACTAGGCCGCTTAATTCTGCGCTGCTGCGGCTGGGGTTGAGTGCGGC
TTGGGGCCCCTTTCCACAGTGCTTGTTCTGGAAGCTTTTATTTCCAGCTCTTCATCTTTTCTCCTCCTGT
TCCGTTTTCTCCTCTTGCAGATACAGAAAATAAAAAGCGCCACCAAGAGCACCAAGAGGAGTCCTCCTGC
ACCGACCCCCACTGTGACATAGAAGGACAGACCTTTCTCTGGACAGTTAACAACTTCCGTCTTAGACTCC
TTGCTGACCGGGTTTATCGCCTCACACTTGAATGGTGCGCTCAGGTTGGTCCACTGGTAACTCATGTTCT
TCTGGGGGAGACTATTGAGTAGTGTTTCCCCTTGATACAGCTTCAGTTCAAAATCTGTTCCTTGCAAGAC
CGCACAGGTCAGGGTTGTGTTGGGGCATTCCCAGTGGATCACGGGCTTTGAGACCCTCTCCAGAATCCTC
ACGTCCAGGTCCTTCTCCAGCCTAGTCATCCCATTTGTGCCATACACCATTACATTATAGGTGCCACTGT
CGTTTCTCATCATCGGCTTCTTTATCTTCAGGGATCCGTTTGCTAAGACCTCATACGTTTCTGATATCAA
AAAAGGTGGCTTCTTCCTTTTAAACTCTGCGACCAGGGTGCCCCTCCTTACCCATCGCACCTCATCAATA
TCATCAGTCATTTGAAAGTTGGGGATGTTCAGGGTGATGCCATGACCCAAGACACCCCAGATGGTCTCAT
TGTCTCTGCAGTCCGCCCCTTTGCCGGAAAGGCTGAAGAGCAGAAAGAAGCTACCCAGGAATTTACATTT
CATGAGCTGTACCGCGGGTTGTGGCAAGCTTATCATCGTGTTTTTCAAAGGAAAACCACGTCCCCGTGGT
TCGGGGGGCCTAGACGTTTTTTTAACCTCGACTAAACACATGTAAAGCATGTGCACCGAGGCCCCAGATC
AGATCCCATACAATGGGGTACCTTCTGGGCATCCTTCAGCCCCTTGTTGAATACGCTTGAGGA
