[The description below was written by a language model from this plasmid's Addgene catalogue record.]
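Description:
pBICD2-TUG is a retroviral mammalian expression plasmid that carries the mouse TUG coding sequence (gene symbol Aspscr1, also known as ASPL), an insert of about 1.6 kb, in the roughly 7.2 kb pBICD2 backbone. pBICD2 is an unpublished derivative of pMX-IRES-CD2. It differs from that vector only by point mutations that remove two potential translation start sites upstream of the cloning site, presumably so that translation begins at the insert's own start codon. The insert sits between EcoRI and NotI sites, both of which were preserved. In bacteria the plasmid is maintained at high copy number under ampicillin selection. No feature table is provided, so the record does not detail the replication origin or the specific viral elements.

Expression is driven by the retroviral LTR, which produces a single bicistronic transcript. TUG is translated from the first cistron, and an IRES downstream directs independent translation of mouse CD2. Although the catalogue lists IRES-CD2 in its tag field, CD2 is a separate co-expressed marker and is not fused to TUG. Only the extracellular and transmembrane portions of CD2 are encoded, giving a cell-surface marker that allows transduced cells to be identified and sorted by FACS instead of being drug-selected. Because both proteins come from the same mRNA, surface CD2 serves as a proxy for TUG expression.

The stated purpose is retroviral expression of TUG. The associated publication identified this protein as a regulator of GLUT4 glucose transporter trafficking, so the construct suits stable introduction of TUG into mammalian cells for studies of that process.
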