Addgene plasmid #52873: pBICD2-TUG
Purpose: retroviral expression of TUG
Depositing lab: Jonathan Bogan. Depositing organization: Yale University. Publication: Functional cloning of TUG as a regulator of GLUT4 glucose transporter trafficking. Bogan JS, Hendon N, McKee AE, Tsao TS, Lodish HF. Nature. 2003 Oct 16;425(6959):727-33. 10.1038/nature01989 PubMed 14562105.
Backbone
  Vector backbone: pBICD2
  Backbone manufacturer: Bogan lab, unpublished
  Backbone size w/o insert (bp): 7233
  Modifications to backbone: pBICD2 is identical to pMX-IRES-CD2 except that point mutations were introduced to eliminate two potential translation start sites 5' of the cloning site.
  Vector type: Mammalian Expression, Retroviral
Growth in bacteria
  Bacterial resistance: Ampicillin, 100 μg/mL
  Growth temperature: 37°C
  Growth strain: DH5alpha
  Copy number: High Copy
Gene/Insert
  Gene/Insert name: TUG
  Species: M. musculus (mouse)
  Insert size (bp): 1600
  Entrez Gene: Aspscr1 (a.k.a. 1190006K01Rik, ASPC, ASPCR1, ASPL, ASPS, RCC17, TUG)
  Promoter: retrovirus LTR
  Tag / fusion protein: IRES-CD2 (mouse) (C terminal on backbone)
  Cloning method: Restriction Enzyme; 5′ cloning site EcoRI (not destroyed); 3′ cloning site NotI (not destroyed)
  Sequencing primers: 5′ MX1 CCACCGCCCTCAAAGTAGACG; 3′ pMI3 CCTAGATGCCATGGCCACTGTGC
Terms and licenses: Academic/Nonprofit Terms; Industry Terms: Not Available to Industry
Depositor comments: The CD2 transmembrane and extracellular sequence are encoded in the vector, after the IRES, and used for selection in FACS (Liu et al Analytical Biochem 2000, PMID 10805516).
How to cite: pBICD2-TUG was a gift from Jonathan Bogan (Addgene plasmid # 52873 ; http://n2t.net/addgene:52873 ; RRID:Addgene_52873)
